Addgene plasmid #62257: pAN-PBAD-sgRNA-A2NT
Purpose: expression of A2NT sgRNA from the arabinose-inducible promoter
Depositing lab: Christopher Voigt. Depositing organization: Massachusetts Institute of Technology. Publication: Multi-input CRISPR/Cas genetic circuits that interface host regulatory networks. Nielsen AA, Voigt CA. Mol Syst Biol. 2014 Nov 24;10:763. doi: 10.15252/msb.20145735. PubMed 25422271.
Backbone
  Vector backbone: unknown
  Total vector size (bp): 3837
  Vector type: Bacterial Expression, CRISPR
Growth in bacteria
  Bacterial resistance: Ampicillin, 100 μg/mL
  Growth temperature: 37°C
  Growth strain: DH5alpha
  Copy number: Unknown
Gene/Insert
  Gene/Insert name: A2NT sgRNA
  gRNA/shRNA sequence: ataatacccgtgtgacccgtgttttagagctagaaatagcaagttaaaataaggctagtccgttatcaa cttgaaaaagtggcaccgagtcggtgcttttttt
  Promoter: pBAD
  Cloning method: Unknown
  Sequencing primers: 5′ pBAD-F
Terms and licenses: Academic/Nonprofit Terms; Industry Terms: Not Available to Industry
How to cite: pAN-PBAD-sgRNA-A2NT was a gift from Christopher Voigt (Addgene plasmid # 62257 ; http://n2t.net/addgene:62257 ; RRID:Addgene_62257)
