[The description below was written by a language model from this plasmid's Addgene catalogue record and the feature table of its GenBank file.]
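Description:
pAN-PBAD-sgRNA-A2NT is a small (about 3.8 kb) bacterial expression plasmid that produces a single guide RNA, designated A2NT, under arabinose control in E. coli. The catalogue lists the backbone as unknown, but the feature table shows the layout of a pBAD-type vector. It has a high-copy ColE1/pUC-family origin of replication and a beta-lactamase gene with its own promoter for ampicillin selection. The araC regulator gene is transcribed divergently from the araBAD promoter. AraC represses this promoter in the absence of L-arabinose and activates it when the sugar is present, so sgRNA output can be tuned by the inducer.

Immediately downstream of the araBAD promoter lies a short unannotated gap consistent with the targeting spacer, followed by the Streptococcus pyogenes Cas9 guide RNA scaffold. Annotated Myc and 6xHis tag sequences and the pBAD reverse primer site follow the scaffold. These appear to be leftovers of the parental vector's cloning region rather than functional parts, since no protein-coding insert is present. An rrnB T1 terminator lies further downstream, and a putative bacterial terminator and a BioBrick prefix flank the araC side of the cassette.

The plasmid carries no Cas9 or dCas9 gene, so the nuclease or repressor protein must come from another construct or the host strain. The record does not state the target of the A2NT guide. The associated work concerns multi-input CRISPR/Cas genetic circuits that interface with host regulatory networks. This plasmid therefore fits as a component in which arabinose serves as an input signal driving sgRNA production.
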