LOCUS       Exported 3838 bp ds-DNA circular SYN 13-MAY-2021
DEFINITION  expression of A2NT sgRNA from the arabinose-inducible promoter.
ACCESSION   .
VERSION     .
KEYWORDS    pAN-PBAD-sgRNA-A2NT
SOURCE      synthetic DNA construct
  ORGANISM  synthetic DNA construct
REFERENCE   1 (bases 1 to 3838)
  AUTHORS   Nielsen AA, Voigt CA
  TITLE     Multi-input CRISPR/Cas genetic circuits that interface host
            regulatory networks.
  JOURNAL   Mol Syst Biol. 2014 Nov 24;10:763. doi: 10.15252/msb.20145735.
  PUBMED    25422271
REFERENCE   2 (bases 1 to 3838)
  AUTHORS   .
  TITLE     Direct Submission
  JOURNAL   Exported May 13, 2021 from SnapGene Server 1.1.58
            http://www.snapgene.com
FEATURES             Location/Qualifiers
     source          1..3838
                     /organism="synthetic DNA construct"
                     /mol_type="other DNA"
     misc_feature    91..112
                     /label=BioBrick prefix
                     /note="BioBrick prefix for parts that do not start with
                     ""ATG"""
     CDS             complement(113..991)
                     /codon_start=1
                     /gene="araC"
                     /product="L-arabinose regulatory protein"
                     /label=araC
                     /translation="MAEAQNDPLLPGYSFNAHLVAGLTPIEANGYLDFFIDRPLGMKGY
                     ILNLTIRGQGVVKNQGREFVCRPGDILLFPPGEIHHYGRHPEAREWYHQWVYFRPRAYW
                     HEWLNWPSIFANTGFFRPDEAHQPHFSDLFGQIINAGQGEGRYSELLAINLLEQLLLRR
                     MEAINESLHPPMDNRVREACQYISDHLADSNFDIASVAQHVCLSPSRLSHLFRQQLGIS
                     VLSWREDQRISQAKLLLSTTRMPIATVGRNVGFDDQLYFSRVFKKCTGASPSEFRAGCE
                     EKVNDVAVKLS"
     promoter        1018..1302
                     /gene="araBAD"
                     /label=araBAD promoter
                     /note="promoter of the L-arabinose operon of E. coli; the
                     araC regulatory gene is transcribed in the opposite
                     direction (Guzman et al., 1995)"
     primer_bind     1225..1244
                     /label=pBAD Forward
                     /note="For vectors with E. coli araBAD promoter, forward
                     primer"
     misc_RNA        1324..1399
                     /label=gRNA scaffold
                     /note="guide RNA scaffold for the Streptococcus pyogenes
                     CRISPR/Cas9 system"
     CDS             1421..1450
                     /codon_start=1
                     /product="Myc (human c-Myc proto-oncogene) epitope tag"
                     /label=Myc
                     /translation="EQKLISEEDL"
     CDS             1466..1483
                     /codon_start=1
                     /product="6xHis affinity tag"
                     /label=6xHis
                     /translation="HHHHHH"
     primer_bind     complement(1539..1556)
                     /label=pBAD Reverse
                     /note="For vectors with E. coli araBAD promoter, reverse
                     primer"
     terminator      1709..1755
                     /label=rrnB T1 terminator
                     /note="transcription terminator T1 from the E. coli rrnB
                     gene"
     primer_bind     complement(1808..1825)
                     /label=L4440
                     /note="L4440 vector, forward primer"
     rep_origin      complement(1979..2567)
                     /direction=LEFT
                     /label=ori
                     /note="high-copy-number ColE1/pMB1/pBR322/pUC origin of
                     replication"
     primer_bind     complement(2059..2078)
                     /label=pBR322ori-F
                     /note="pBR322 origin, forward primer"
     CDS             complement(2738..3598)
                     /codon_start=1
                     /gene="bla"
                     /product="beta-lactamase"
                     /label=AmpR
                     /note="confers resistance to ampicillin, carbenicillin, and
                     related antibiotics"
                     /translation="MSIQHFRVALIPFFAAFCLPVFAHPETLVKVKDAEDQLGARVGYI
                     ELDLNSGKILESFRPEERFPMMSTFKVLLCGAVLSRIDAGQEQLGRRIHYSQNDLVEYS
                     PVTEKHLTDGMTVRELCSAAITMSDNTAANLLLTTIGGPKELTAFLHNMGDHVTRLDRW
                     EPELNEAIPNDERDTTMPVAMATTLRKLLTGELLTLASRQQLIDWMEADKVAGPLLRSA
                     LPAGWFIADKSGAGERGSRGIIAALGPDGKPSRIVVIYTTGSQATMDERNRQIAEIGAS
                     LIKHW"
     primer_bind     3361..3380
                     /label=Amp-R
                     /note="Ampicillin resistance gene, reverse primer"
     promoter        complement(3599..3703)
                     /gene="bla"
                     /label=AmpR promoter
     primer_bind     3771..3789
                     /label=pBRforEco
                     /note="pBR322 vectors, upsteam of EcoRI site, forward
                     primer"
     terminator      3793..3836
                     /label=bacterial terminator
                     /note="putative bacterial transcription terminator"
ORIGIN
        1 ttcagccaaa aaacttaaga ccgccggtct tgtccactac cttgcagtaa tgcggtggac
       61 aggatcggcg gttttctttt ctcttctcaa gaattcgcgg ccgcttctag agttatgaca
      121 acttgacggc tacatcattc actttttctt cacaaccggc acggaactcg ctcgggctgg
      181 ccccggtgca ttttttaaat acccgcgaga aatagagttg atcgtcaaaa ccaacattgc
      241 gaccgacggt ggcgataggc atccgggtgg tgctcaaaag cagcttcgcc tggctgatac
      301 gttggtcctc gcgccagctt aagacgctaa tccctaactg ctggcggaaa agatgtgaca
      361 gacgcgacgg cgacaagcaa acatgctgtg cgacgctggc gatatcaaaa ttgctgtctg
      421 ccaggtgatc gctgatgtac tgacaagcct cgcgtacccg attatccatc ggtggatgga
      481 gcgactcgtt aatcgcttcc atgcgccgca gtaacaattg ctcaagcaga tttatcgcca
      541 gcagctccga atagcgccct tccccttgcc cggcgttaat gatttgccca aacaggtcgc
      601 tgaaatgcgg ctggtgcgct tcatccgggc gaaagaaccc cgtattggca aatattgacg
      661 gccagttaag ccattcatgc cagtaggcgc gcggacgaaa gtaaacccac tggtgatacc
      721 attcgcgagc ctccggatga cgaccgtagt gatgaatctc tcctggcggg aacagcaaaa
      781 tatcacccgg tcggcaaaca aattctcgtc cctgattttt caccaccccc tgaccgcgaa
      841 tggtgagatt gagaatataa cctttcattc ccagcggtcg gtcgataaaa aaatcgagat
      901 aaccgttggc ctcaatcggc gttaaacccg ccaccagatg ggcattaaac gagtatcccg
      961 gcagcagggg atcattttgc gcttcagcca tacttttcat actcccgcca ttcagagaag
     1021 aaaccaattg tccatattgc atcagacatt gccgtcactg cgtcttttac tggctcttct
     1081 cgctaaccaa accggtaacc ccgcttatta aaagcattct gtaacaaagc gggaccaaag
     1141 ccatgacaaa aacgcgtaac aaaagtgtct ataatcacgg cagaaaagtc cacattgatt
     1201 atttgcacgg cgtcacactt tgctatgcca tagcattttt atccataaga ttagcggatc
     1261 ctacctgacg ctttttatcg caactctcta ctgtttctcc ataataatac ccgtgtgacc
     1321 cgtgttttag agctagaaat agcaagttaa aataaggcta gtccgttatc aacttgaaaa
     1381 agtggcaccg agtcggtgct tttttttgaa gcttgggccc gaacaaaaac tcatctcaga
     1441 agaggatctg aatagcgccg tcgaccatca tcatcatcat cattgagttt aaacggtctc
     1501 cagcttggct gttttggcgg atgagagaag attttcagcc tgatacagat taaatcagaa
     1561 cgcagaagcg gtctgataaa acagaatttg cctggcggca gtagcgcggt ggtcccacct
     1621 gaccccatgc cgaactcaga agtgaaacgc cgtagcgccg atggtagtgt ggggtctccc
     1681 catgcgagag tagggaactg ccaggcatca aataaaacga aaggctcagt cgaaagactg
     1741 ggcctttcgt tttatctgtt gtttgtcggt gaactggatc cttactcgag tctagactgc
     1801 aggcttcctc gctcactgac tcgctgcgct cggtcgttcg gctgcggcga gcggtatcag
     1861 ctcactcaaa ggcggtaata cggttatcca cagaatcagg ggataacgca ggaaagaaca
     1921 tgtgagcaaa aggccagcaa aaggccagga accgtaaaaa ggccgcgttg ctggcgtttt
     1981 tccacaggct ccgcccccct gacgagcatc acaaaaatcg acgctcaagt cagaggtggc
     2041 gaaacccgac aggactataa agataccagg cgtttccccc tggaagctcc ctcgtgcgct
     2101 ctcctgttcc gaccctgccg cttaccggat acctgtccgc ctttctccct tcgggaagcg
     2161 tggcgctttc tcatagctca cgctgtaggt atctcagttc ggtgtaggtc gttcgctcca
     2221 agctgggctg tgtgcacgaa ccccccgttc agcccgaccg ctgcgcctta tccggtaact
     2281 atcgtcttga gtccaacccg gtaagacacg acttatcgcc actggcagca gccactggta
     2341 acaggattag cagagcgagg tatgtaggcg gtgctacaga gttcttgaag tggtggccta
     2401 actacggcta cactagaagg acagtatttg gtatctgcgc tctgctgaag ccagttacct
     2461 tcggaaaaag agttggtagc tcttgatccg gcaaacaaac caccgctggt agcggtggtt
     2521 tttttgtttg caagcagcag attacgcgca gaaaaaaagg atctcaagaa gatcctttga
     2581 tcttttctac ggggtctgac gctcagtgga acgaaaactc acgttaaggg attttggtca
     2641 tgagattatc aaaaaggatc ttcacctaga tccttttaaa ttaaaaatga agttttaaat
     2701 caatctaaag tatatatgag taaacttggt ctgacagtta ccaatgctta atcagtgagg
     2761 cacctatctc agcgatctgt ctatttcgtt catccatagt tgcctgactc cccgtcgtgt
     2821 agataactac gatacgggag ggcttaccat ctggccccag tgctgcaatg ataccgcgag
     2881 acccacgctc accggctcca gatttatcag caataaacca gccagccgga agggccgagc
     2941 gcagaagtgg tcctgcaact ttatccgcct ccatccagtc tattaattgt tgccgggaag
     3001 ctagagtaag tagttcgcca gttaatagtt tgcgcaacgt tgttgccatt gctacaggca
     3061 tcgtggtgtc acgctcgtcg tttggtatgg cttcattcag ctccggttcc caacgatcaa
     3121 ggcgagttac atgatccccc atgttgtgca aaaaagcggt tagctccttc ggtcctccga
     3181 tcgttgtcag aagtaagttg gccgcagtgt tatcactcat ggttatggca gcactgcata
     3241 attctcttac tgtcatgcca tccgtaagat gcttttctgt gactggtgag tactcaacca
     3301 agtcattctg agaatagtgt atgcggcgac cgagttgctc ttgcccggcg tcaatacggg
     3361 ataataccgc gccacatagc agaactttaa aagtgctcat cattggaaaa cgttcttcgg
     3421 ggcgaaaact ctcaaggatc ttaccgctgt tgagatccag ttcgatgtaa cccactcgtg
     3481 cacccaactg atcttcagca tcttttactt tcaccagcgt ttctgggtga gcaaaaacag
     3541 gaaggcaaaa tgccgcaaaa aagggaataa gggcgacacg gaaatgttga atactcatac
     3601 tcttcctttt tcaatattat tgaagcattt atcagggtta ttgtctcatg agcggataca
     3661 tatttgaatg tatttagaaa aataaacaaa taggggttcc gcgcacattt ccccgaaaag
     3721 tgccacctga cgtctaagaa accattatta tcatgacatt aacctataaa aataggcgta
     3781 tcacgaggca gaatttcaga taaaaaaaat ccttagcttt cgctaaggat gatttctg
//
