>Addgene plasmid #62257 | pAN-PBAD-sgRNA-A2NT | addgene partial sequence | sequence record 105824 | pBAD-F 5'-ATGCCATAGCATTTTTATCC-3'
TTTATCGCAACTCTCTACTGTTTCTCCATAATAATACCCGTGTGACCCGTGTTTTAGAGCTAGAAATAGC
AAGTTAAAATAAGGCTAGTCCGTTATCAACTTGAAAAAGTGGCACCGAGTCGGTGCTTTTTTTTGAAGCT
TGGGCCCGAACAAAAACTCATCTCAGAAGAGGATCTGAATAGCGCCGTCGACCATCATCATCATCATCAT
TGAGTTTAAACGGTCTCCAGCTTGGCTGTTTTGGCGGATGAGAGAAGATTTTCAGCCTGATACAGATTAA
ATCAGAACGCAGAAGCGGTCTGATAAAACAGAATTTGCCTGGCGGCAGTAGCGCGGTGGTCCCACCTGAC
CCCATGCCGAACTCAGAAGTGAAACGCCGTAGCGCCGATGGTAGTGTGGGGTCTCCCCATGCGAGAGTAG
GGAACTGCCAGGCATCAAATAAAACGAAAGGCTCAGTCGAAAGACTGGGCCTTTCGTTTTATCTGTTGTT
TGTCGGTGAACTGGATCCTTACTCGAGTCTAGACTGCAGGCTTCCTCGCTCACTGACTCGCTGCGCTCGG
TCGTTCGGCTGCGGCGAGCGGTATCAGCTCACTCAAAGGCGGTAATACGGTTATCCACAGAATCAGGGGA
TAACGCAGGAAAGAACATGTGAGCAAAAGGCCAGCAAAAGGCCAGGAACCGTAAAAAGGCCGCGTTGCTG
GCGTTTTTCCACAGGCTCCGCCCCCCTGACGAGCATCACAAAAATCGACGCTCAAGTCAGAGGTGGCGAA
ACCCGACAGGACTATAAAGATACCAGGCGTTTCCCCCTGGAAGCTCCCTCGTGCGCTCTCCTGTTCCGAC
CCTGCCGCTTACCGGATACCTGTCCGCCTTTCTCCCTTCGG
