>Addgene plasmid #62257 | pAN-PBAD-sgRNA-A2NT | addgene partial sequence | sequence record 106154 | AraC-F 5'-TGACAACTTGACGGCTACATC-3'
ACTCGCTCGGGCTGGCCCCGGTGCATTTTTTAAATACCCGCGAGAAATAGAGTTGATCGTCAAAACCAAC
ATTGCGACCGACGGTGGCGATAGGCATCCGGGTGGTGCTCAAAAGCAGCTTCGCCTGGCTGATACGTTGG
TCCTCGCGCCAGCTTAAGACGCTAATCCCTAACTGCTGGCGGAAAAGATGTGACAGACGCGACGGCGACA
AGCAAACATGCTGTGCGACGCTGGCGATATCAAAATTGCTGTCTGCCAGGTGATCGCTGATGTACTGACA
AGCCTCGCGTACCCGATTATCCATCGGTGGATGGAGCGACTCGTTAATCGCTTCCATGCGCCGCAGTAAC
AATTGCTCAAGCAGATTTATCGCCAGCAGCTCCGAATAGCGCCCTTCCCCTTGCCCGGCGTTAATGATTT
GCCCAAACAGGTCGCTGAAATGCGGCTGGTGCGCTTCATCCGGGCGAAAGAACCCCGTATTGGCAAATAT
TGACGGCCAGTTAAGCCATTCATGCCAGTAGGCGCGCGGACGAAAGTAAACCCACTGGTGATACCATTCG
CGAGCCTCCGGATGACGACCGTAGTGATGAATCTCTCCTGGCGGGAACAGCAAAATATCACCCGGTCGGC
AAACAAATTCTCGTCCCTGATTTTTCACCACCCCCTGACCGCGAATGGTGAGATTGAGAATATAACCTTT
CATTCCCAGCGGTCGGTCGATAAAAAAATCGAGATAACCGTTGGCCTCAATCGGCGTTAAACCCGCCACC
AGATGGGCATTAAACGAGTATCCCGGCAGCAGGGGATCATTTTGCGCTTCAGCCATACTTTTCATACTCC
CGCCATTCAGAGAAGAA
